Addgene plasmid #17702: pNTPTP alpha (Y789F)
Depositing lab: Xinmin Zheng. Depositing organization: Cornell University. Publication: A phosphotyrosine displacement mechanism for activation of Src by PTPalpha. Zheng XM, Resnick RJ, Shalloway D. EMBO J. 2000 Mar 1. 19(5):964-78. 10.1093/emboj/19.5.964 PubMed 10698938.
Backbone
  Vector backbone: pTet-splice
  Backbone manufacturer: Invitrogen
  Backbone size w/o insert (bp): 5178
  Vector type: Mammalian Expression
Growth in bacteria
  Bacterial resistance: Ampicillin, 100 μg/mL
  Growth temperature: 37°C
  Growth strain: DH5alpha
  Copy number: Low Copy
Gene/Insert
  Gene/Insert name: PTPalpha Y789F (alt names: receptor protein tyrosine phosphatase alpha; RPTPalpha)
  Species: H. sapiens (human)
  Insert size (bp): 2379
  Mutation: Y789F
  Entrez Gene: PTPRA (a.k.a. HEPTP, HLPR, HPTPA, HPTPalpha, LRP, PTPA, PTPRL2, R-PTP-alpha, RPTPA)
  Cloning method: Restriction Enzyme; 5′ cloning site HindIII (unknown if destroyed); 3′ cloning site HindIII (unknown if destroyed)
  Sequencing primers: 5′ LNCX
Terms and licenses: Academic/Nonprofit Terms; Industry Terms: Not Available to Industry
Depositor comments: See article for cloning details. The plasmid contains a CMV promoter under control of regulatory sequences from the tet operon such that, when cotransfected with the transactivator pTet-tTAk, it expresses protein only in the absence of doxycycline.
How to cite: pNTPTP alpha (Y789F) was a gift from Xinmin Zheng (Addgene plasmid # 17702 ; http://n2t.net/addgene:17702 ; RRID:Addgene_17702)
