[The description below was written by a language model from this plasmid's Addgene catalogue record.]
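Description:
pNTPTP alpha (Y789F) is a mammalian expression plasmid built on the pTet-splice backbone (about 5.2 kb without insert) that provides tetracycline-regulated expression of a mutant human receptor protein tyrosine phosphatase alpha (PTPRA, also called RPTPalpha). It is propagated in E. coli under ampicillin selection and is recorded as a low-copy plasmid. The record does not list an origin of replication or any mammalian selection marker, and no feature table is available to confirm other elements.

The roughly 2.4 kb PTPalpha coding insert was placed into the vector by restriction cloning at a HindIII site on both ends, so orientation is not enforced by the cloning sites themselves. According to the depositor's comments, expression is driven by a CMV promoter placed under the control of regulatory sequences from the tet operon. This is a Tet-Off arrangement: the promoter is active only when a tetracycline-controlled transactivator is supplied, here by cotransfection with the companion plasmid pTet-tTAk, and protein is made only in the absence of doxycycline. Adding the drug prevents the transactivator from binding the operator sequences and shuts expression off.

The insert carries the Y789F substitution, which replaces a tyrosine with a non-phosphorylatable phenylalanine. The associated publication concerns a phosphotyrosine displacement mechanism by which PTPalpha activates Src, so the construct is most plausibly used as a phosphorylation-deficient mutant for comparison with wild-type PTPalpha in inducible expression experiments in cultured mammalian cells. The record does not itself spell out the functional consequences of the mutation.
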