>Addgene plasmid #17702 | pNTPTP alpha (Y789F) | addgene partial sequence | sequence record 23603 | 17702 with LNCX
GGGGGNCATCACGCTGGTTTTGACCTCCATAGAAGACACCGGGACCGATCCAGCCTCCGCGGCCCCGAAT
TCGAGCTCGGTACCCGGGGATCCTCTAGAGTCGAGGTCGACGGTATCGATAAGCTTGGCCACCATGGATT
CCTGGTTCATTCTTGTTCTGCTCGGCAGTGGTCTGATATGTGTCAGTGCCAACAATGCTACCACAGTTGC
ACCTTCTGTAGGAATTACAAGATTAATTAACTCATCAACGGCAGAACCAGTTAAAGAAGAGGCCAAAACT
TCAAATCCAACTTCTTCACTAACTTCTCTTTCTGTGGCACCAACATTCAGCCCAAATATAACTCTGGGAC
CCACCTATTTAACCACTGTCAATTCTTCAGACTCTGACAATGGGACCACAAGAACAGCAAGCACCAATTC
TATAGGCATTACAATTTCACCAAATGGAACGTGGCTTCCAGATAACCAGTTCACGGATGCCAGAACAGAA
CCCTGGGAGGGGAATTCCAGCACCGCAGCAACCACTCCAGAAACTTTCCCTCCTTCAGATGAGACACCAA
TTATTGCGGTGATGGTGGCCCTGTCCTCTCTGCTAGTGATCGTGTTTATTATCATAGTTTTGTACATGTT
AAGGTTTAAGAAATACAAGCAAGCTGGGAGCCATTCCAATTCTTTTCGGCTTATCCAACGGCCGCACTGA
GGATGTGGATNCCCCAAAGGGGGCCCTTTGTGG
